Addgene plasmid #226733: pAG397
Purpose: Expresses a reporter for an alpha-helical OMM protein
Depositing lab: Jonathan Weissman. Depositing organization: Whitehead Institute for Biomedical Research. Publication: MTCH2 is a mitochondrial outer membrane protein insertase. Guna A, Stevens TA, Inglis AJ, Replogle JM, Esantsi TK, Muthukumar G, Shaffer KCL, Wang ML, Pogson AN, Jones JJ, Lomenick B, Chou TF, Weissman JS, Voorhees RM. Science. 2022 Oct 21;378(6617):317-322. doi: 10.1126/science.add1856. Epub 2022 Oct 20. PubMed 36264797.
Backbone
  Vector backbone: MH0006
  Vector type: Lentiviral
Growth in bacteria
  Bacterial resistance: Ampicillin, 100 μg/mL
  Growth temperature: 37°C
  Growth strain: NEB Stable
  Copy number: High Copy
Gene/Insert
  Gene/Insert name: OMP25
  Species: H. sapiens (human)
  Insert size (bp): 435
  Entrez Gene: SYNJ2BP (a.k.a. ARIP2, OMP25)
  Tag / fusion protein: GFP11 (C terminal on insert)
  Cloning method: Gibson Cloning
Terms and licenses: Academic/Nonprofit Terms; Industry Terms: Not Available to Industry
Depositor comments: Please also see the paper Triaging of α-helical proteins to the mitochondrial outer membrane by distinct chaperone machinery based on substrate topology, Mol Cell . 2024 Mar 21;84(6):1101-1119.e9. doi: 10.1016/j.molcel.2024.01.028. Epub 2024 Feb 29. https://pubmed.ncbi.nlm.nih.gov/38428433/
How to cite: pAG397 was a gift from Jonathan Weissman (Addgene plasmid # 226733 ; http://n2t.net/addgene:226733 ; RRID:Addgene_226733)
