[The description below was written by a language model from this plasmid's Addgene catalogue record and pLannotate feature annotations shown in this document.]
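Description:
pAG397 is an 11.6 kb HIV-1-based lentiviral transfer plasmid built on the MH0006 backbone, carrying a fluorescent reporter for insertion of an alpha-helical mitochondrial outer membrane (OMM) protein. It is maintained in E. coli through a high-copy ColE1/pUC-type origin with ampicillin selection via β-lactamase. The viral portion has the usual self-inactivating layout. A truncated 5' LTR, the Ψ packaging signal with a gag fragment, the RRE and the cPPT/CTS lie upstream of the expression cassette. A WPRE and a ΔU3 3' LTR lie downstream, so the integrated provirus lacks LTR promoter activity. Outside the LTRs the backbone retains legacy elements: an SV40 promoter with gpt fragments, SV40 small t intron and poly(A) sequences, and tetracycline-resistance and rop remnants. The table annotates no intact mammalian drug-selection marker within the viral cassette.

The payload is driven by the human EF-1α core promoter with its intron A. It encodes sfCherry followed, after a short unannotated gap, by human OMP25 (SYNJ2BP) fused at its C terminus to GFP11, the eleventh β-strand of superfolder GFP. The record does not state what occupies the gap between sfCherry and OMP25, so it is unclear whether the two are made as a fusion or separated by a linker or skipping peptide. GFP11 fluoresces only after complementing GFP(1-10), so green signal would report arrival of the tagged terminus in the compartment holding that partner. The partner is not encoded on this plasmid. The sfCherry signal can plausibly serve as an expression reference. The construct is associated with work on the OMM insertase MTCH2 and on chaperone triaging of alpha-helical OMM proteins.
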