Features (pLannotate 1.2.2; 36 found; start..end, strand, type, name):
    374..631     +  LTR            5' LTR (truncated): truncated 5' long terminal repeat (LTR) from HIV-1
    678..803     +  misc_feature   HIV-1 Ψ: packaging signal of human immunodeficiency virus type 1
    787..1125    +  CDS            HIV-1 gag (fragment): gag protein from human immunodeficiency virus 1; gag
   1300..1533    +  misc_feature   RRE: The Rev response element (RRE) of HIV-1 allows for Rev-dependent mRNA export from the nucleus to the cytoplasm.
   1910..2010    +  CDS            Rev (fragment): human immunodeficiency virus 1 (HIV-1) Rev protein; rev; enhances nuclear export of unspliced and incompletely spliced viral mRNAs
   2047..2164    +  misc_feature   cPPT/CTS: central polypurine tract and central termination sequence of HIV-1
   2201..2224    -  misc_feature   MCS (fragment): pBluescript multiple cloning site
   2915..3126    +  promoter       EF-1α core promoter: core promoter for human elongation factor EF-1α
   3127..4065    +  intron         EF-1α intron A: intron upstream of the start codon of human EF-1α
   4124..4789    +  CDS            sfCherry: sfCherry is a basic (constitutively fluorescent) fluorescent protein published in 2013, derived from Discosoma sp.. It is reported to be a monomer.
   4859..5290    +  CDS            SYNJ2BP: SYJ2B_HUMAN - Also known as OMP25 From Homo sapiens (Human).
   5300..5347    +  CDS            GFP11: 11th β-strand of superfolder GFP associates with GFP(1-10), consisting of the first 10 β-strands, to reconstitute fluorescent GFP (Cabantous et al., 2005; Kamiyama et al., 2016)
   5390..5412    +  misc_feature   MCS (fragment): pUC18/19 multiple cloning site
   5413..5431    +  misc_feature   MCS (fragment): pBluescript multiple cloning site
   5431..6019    +  misc_feature   WPRE: woodchuck hepatitis virus posttranscriptional regulatory element
   6020..6042    +  misc_feature   MCS (fragment): pBluescript multiple cloning site
   6059..6127    +  CDS            nef (fragment): NEF_HV1Z2 - Experimental evidence at protein level: Swiss-Prot protein existence level 1. Extracellular Nef protein targets CD4(+) T-lymphocytes for apoptosis by interacting with CXCR4 surface receptors. From Human immunodeficiency virus type 1 group M subtype D (isolate Z2/CDC-Z34) (HIV-1).
   6129..6362    +  LTR            3' LTR (ΔU3): self-inactivating 3' long terminal repeat (LTR) from HIV-1
   6387..6405    -  promoter       SP6 promoter: promoter for bacteriophage SP6 RNA polymerase
   6633..6912    +  CDS            TcR (fragment): tetracycline efflux protein; tet; confers resistance to tetracycline
   6913..6961    -  misc_feature   bom (fragment): basis of mobility region from pBR322
   7063..7098    -  CDS            rop (fragment): Rop protein, which maintains plasmids at low copy number; rop
   7193..7297    +  promoter       AmpR promoter: bla
   7298..8158    +  CDS            AmpR: β-lactamase; bla; confers resistance to ampicillin, carbenicillin, and related antibiotics
   8329..8917    +  rep_origin     ori: high-copy-number ColE1/pMB1/pBR322/pUC origin of replication
   9100..9156    +  CDS            lacI (fragment): lac repressor; lacI; The lac repressor binds to the lac operator to inhibit transcription in E. coli. This inhibition can be relieved by adding lactose or isopropyl-β-D-thiogalactopyranoside (IPTG).
   9163..9492    +  promoter       SV40 promoter: SV40 enhancer and early promoter
   9692..9811    +  CDS            gpt (fragment): XGPT_ECOLI - Also known as gpp, gxu. Experimental evidence at protein level: Swiss-Prot protein existence level 1. Purine salvage pathway enzyme that catalyzes the transfer of the ribosyl-5-phosphate group from 5-phospho-alpha-D-ribose 1- diphosphate (PRPP) to the N9 position of the 6-oxopurines guanine and xanthine to form the corresponding ribonucleotides GMP (guanosine 5'- monophosphate) and XMP (xanthosine 5'-monophosphate), with the release of PPi. To a lesser extent, also acts on hypoxanthine (PubMed:9100006, PubMed:3886014). Does not ribophosphorylate adenine (PubMed:3886014). From Esch
   9811..10146   +  CDS            gpt (fragment): XGPT_ECOLI - Also known as gpp, gxu. Experimental evidence at protein level: Swiss-Prot protein existence level 1. Purine salvage pathway enzyme that catalyzes the transfer of the ribosyl-5-phosphate group from 5-phospho-alpha-D-ribose 1- diphosphate (PRPP) to the N9 position of the 6-oxopurines guanine and xanthine to form the corresponding ribonucleotides GMP (guanosine 5'- monophosphate) and XMP (xanthosine 5'-monophosphate), with the release of PPi. To a lesser extent, also acts on hypoxanthine (PubMed:9100006, PubMed:3886014). Does not ribophosphorylate adenine (PubMed:3886014). From Esch
  10241..10546   +  CDS            frsA (fragment): FRSA_ECOLI - Also known as yafA. Experimental evidence at protein level: Swiss-Prot protein existence level 1. Catalyzes the hydrolysis of esters (PubMed:15808744). Displays esterase activity toward pNP-butyrate (PubMed:15808744). May stimulate mixed-acid fermentation by acting as a fermentation/respiration switch that down-regulates respiration and up- regulates fermentation rates (PubMed:15169777). From Escherichia coli (strain K12).
  10550..10624   +  CDS            small t antigen (fragment): SV40 (simian virus 40) small t antigen
  10626..10691   +  intron         small t intron: SV40 (simian virus 40) small t antigen intron
  10821..10841   +  CDS            SV40 NLS: nuclear localization signal of SV40 (simian virus 40) large T antigen
  11160..11243   +  CDS            large T antigen (fragment): large T antigen from SV40 (simian virus 40)
  11266..11400   +  polyA_signal   SV40 poly(A) signal: SV40 polyadenylation signal
  11567..326     +  CDS            nef (fragment) (across the origin): NEF_HV1BR - Experimental evidence at protein level: Swiss-Prot protein existence level 1. Extracellular Nef protein targets CD4(+) T-lymphocytes for apoptosis by interacting with CXCR4 surface receptors (PubMed:14990729). From Human immunodeficiency virus type 1 group M subtype B (isolate BRU/LAI) (HIV-1).
>Addgene plasmid #226733 | pAG397 | addgene full sequence | sequence record 450270 | Addgene NGS Result
AAGGGCTAATTCACTCCCAAAGAAGACAAGATATCCTTGATCTGTGGATCTACCACACACAAGGCTACTT
CCCTGATTAGCAGAACTACACACCAGGGCCAGGGGTCAGATATCCACTGACCTTTGGATGGTGCTACAAG
CTAGTACCAGTTGAGCCAGATAAGGTAGAAGAGGCCAATAAAGGAGAGAACACCAGCTTGTTACACCCTG
TGAGCCTGCATGGGATGGATGACCCGGAGAGAGAAGTGTTAGAGTGGAGGTTTGACAGCCGCCTAGCATT
TCATCACGTGGCCCGAGAGCTGCATCCGGAGTACTTCAAGAACTGCTGATATCGAGCTTGCTACAAGGGA
CTTTCCGCTGGGGACTTTCCAGGGAGGCGTGGCCTGGGCGGGACTGGGGAGTGGCGAGCCCTCAGATCCT
GCATATAAGCAGCTGCTTTTTGCCTGTACTGGGTCTCTCTGGTTAGACCAGATCTGAGCCTGGGAGCTCT
CTGGCTAACTAGGGAACCCACTGCTTAAGCCTCAATAAAGCTTGCCTTGAGTGCTTCAAGTAGTGTGTGC
CCGTCTGTTGTGTGACTCTGGTAACTAGAGATCCCTCAGACCCTTTTAGTCAGTGTGGAAAATCTCTAGC
AGTGGCGCCCGAACAGGGACTTGAAAGCGAAAGGGAAACCAGAGGAGCTCTCTCGACGCAGGACTCGGCT
TGCTGAAGCGCGCACGGCAAGAGGCGAGGGGCGGCGACTGGTGAGTACGCCAAAAATTTTGACTAGCGGA
GGCTAGAAGGAGAGAGATGGGTGCGAGAGCGTCAGTATTAAGCGGGGGAGAATTAGATCGCGATGGGAAA
AAATTCGGTTAAGGCCAGGGGGAAAGAAAAAATATAAATTAAAACATATAGTATGGGCAAGCAGGGAGCT
AGAACGATTCGCAGTTAATCCTGGCCTGTTAGAAACATCAGAAGGCTGTAGACAAATACTGGGACAGCTA
CAACCATCCCTTCAGACAGGATCAGAAGAACTTAGATCATTATATAATACAGTAGCAACCCTCTATTGTG
TGCATCAAAGGATAGAGATAAAAGACACCAAGGAAGCTTTAGACAAGATAGAGGAAGAGCAAAACAAAAG
TAAGACCACCGCACAGCAAGCGGCCGGCCGCTGATCTTCAGACCTGGAGGAGGAGATATGAGGGACAATT
GGAGAAGTGAATTATATAAATATAAAGTAGTAAAAATTGAACCATTAGGAGTAGCACCCACCAAGGCAAA
GAGAAGAGTGGTGCAGAGAGAAAAAAGAGCAGTGGGAATAGGAGCTTTGTTCCTTGGGTTCTTGGGAGCA
GCAGGAAGCACTATGGGCGCAGCGTCAATGACGCTGACGGTACAGGCCAGACAATTATTGTCTGGTATAG
TGCAGCAGCAGAACAATTTGCTGAGGGCTATTGAGGCGCAACAGCATCTGTTGCAACTCACAGTCTGGGG
CATCAAGCAGCTCCAGGCAAGAATCCTGGCTGTGGAAAGATACCTAAAGGATCAACAGCTCCTGGGGATT
TGGGGTTGCTCTGGAAAACTCATTTGCACCACTGCTGTGCCTTGGAATGCTAGTTGGAGTAATAAATCTC
TGGAACAGATTTGGAATCACACGACCTGGATGGAGTGGGACAGAGAAATTAACAATTACACAAGCTTAAT
ACACTCCTTAATTGAAGAATCGCAAAACCAGCAAGAAAAGAATGAACAAGAATTATTGGAATTAGATAAA
TGGGCAAGTTTGTGGAATTGGTTTAACATAACAAATTGGCTGTGGTATATAAAATTATTCATAATGATAG
TAGGAGGCTTGGTAGGTTTAAGAATAGTTTTTGCTGTACTTTCTATAGTGAATAGAGTTAGGCAGGGATA
TTCACCATTATCGTTTCAGACCCACCTCCCAACCCCGAGGGGACCCGACAGGCCCGAAGGAATAGAAGAA
GAAGGTGGAGAGAGAGACAGAGACAGATCCATTCGATTAGTGAACGGATCTCGACGGTATCGCCAAATGG
CAGTATTCATCCACAATTTTAAAAGAAAAGGGGGGATTGGGGGGTACAGTGCAGGGGAAAGAATAGTAGA
CATAATAGCAACAGACATACAAACTAAAGAATTACAAAAACAAATTACAAAAATTCAAAATTTTCGGGTT
TATTACAGGGACAGCAGAGATCCAGTTTGGATCGATAAGCTTGATATCGAATTCGGGAGGTGGTCCCTGC
AGTTACGCCAATGATAACCCCCGCCAGAAAAATCTTAGTAGCCTTCCCTTTTTGTTTTCCGTGCCCCAAC
TCGGCGGATTGACTCGGCCCCTTCCGGAAACACCCGAATCAACTTCTAGTCAAATTATTGTTCACGCCGC
AATGACCCACCCCTGGCCCGCGTCTGTGGAACTGACCCCTGGTGTACAGGAGAGTTCGCTGCTGAAAGTG
GTCCCAAAGGGGTACTAGTTTTTAAGCTCCCAACTCCCCCTCCCCCAGCGTCTGGAGGATTCCACACCCT
CGCACCGCAGGGGCGAGGAAGTGGGCGGAGTCCGGTTTTGGCGCCAGCCGCTGAGGCTGCCAAGCAGAAA
AGCCACCGCTGAGGAGACTCCGGTCACTGTCCTCGCCCCGCCTCCCCCTTCCCTCCCCTTGGGGACCACC
GGGCGCCACGCCGCGAACGGTAAGTGCCGCGGTCGTCGGCGCCTCCGCCCTCCCCCTAGGGCCCCAATTC
CCAGCGGGCGCGGCGCGCGGCCCCTCCCCCCGCCGGGCGCGCGCCCGCTGCCCCGCCCTTCGTGGCCGCC
CGGCGTGGGCGGTGCCACCCCTCCCCCCGGCGGCCCCGCGCGCAGCTCCCGGCTCCCTCCCCCTTCGGAT
GTGGCTTGAGCTGTAGGCGCGGAGGGGCTCCGGTGCCCGTCAGTGGGCAGAGCGCACATCGCCCACAGTC
CCCGAGAAGTTGGGGGGAGGGGTCGGCAATTGAACCGGTGCCTAGAGAAGGTGGCGCGGGGTAAACTGGG
AAAGTGATGTCGTGTACTGGCTCCGCCTTTTTCCCGAGGGTGGGGGAGAACCGTATATAAGTGCAGTAGT
CGCCGTGAACGTTCTTTTTCGCAACGGGTTTGCCGCCAGAACACAGGTAAGTGCCGTGTGTGGTTCCCGC
GGGCCTGGCCTCTTTACGGGTTATGGCCCTTGCGTGCCTTGAATTACTTCCACCTGGCTGCAGTACGTGA
TTCTTGATCCCGAGCTTCGGGTTGGAAGTGGGTGGGAGAGTTCGAGGCCTTGCGCTTAAGGAGCCCCTTC
GCCTCGTGCTTGAGTTGAGGCCTGGCCTGGGCGCTGGGGCCGCCGCGTGCGAATCTGGTGGCACCTTCGC
GCCTGTCTCGCTGCTTTCGATAAGTCTCTAGCCATTTAAAATTTTTGATGACCTGCTGCGACGCTTTTTT
TCTGGCAAGATAGTCTTGTAAATGCGGGCCAAGATCTGCACACTGGTATTTCGGTTTTTGGGGCCGCGGG
CGGCGACGGGGCCCGTGCGTCCCAGCGCACATGTTCGGCGAGGCGGGGCCTGCGAGCGCGGCCACCGAGA
ATCGGACGGGGGTAGTCTCAAGCTGGCCGGCCTGCTCTGGTGCCTGGCCTCGCGCCGCCGTGTATCGCCC
CGCCCTGGGCGGCAAGGCTGGCCCGGTCGGCACCAGTTGCGTGAGCGGAAAGATGGCCGCTTCCCGGCCC
TGCTGCAGGGAGCTCAAAATGGAGGACGCGGCGCTCGGGAGAGCGGGCGGGTGAGTCACCCACACAAAGG
AAAAGGGCCTTTCCGTCCTCAGCCGTCGCTTCATGTGACTCCACGGAGTACCGGGCGCCGTCCAGGCACC
TCGATTAGTTCTCGAGCTTTTGGAGTACGTCGTCTTTAGGTTGGGGGGAGGGGTTTTATGCGATGGAGTT
TCCCCACACTGAGTGGGTGGAGACTGAAGTTAGGCCAGCTTGGCACTTGATGTAATTCTCCTTGGAATTT
GCCCTTTTTGAGTTTGGATCTTGGTTCATTCTCAAGCCTCAGACAGTGGTTCAAAGTTTTTTTCTTCCAT
TTCAGGTGTCGTGGAATTCTCACGCGTGACTCTAGCGTTTAAACTTAAGCTTACGGTACCATGAACATGG
CGATTATCAAGGAATTCATGAGGTTCAAAGTTCACATGGAGGGATCTGTAAACGGCCACGAGTTCGAAAT
CGAGGGAGAGGGGGAGGGTCGACCATATGAAGGAACACAGACCGCTAAATTGAAGGTTACTAAAGGTGGA
CCACTTCCTTTCGCATGGGACATTCTTAGCCCCCAGTTTATGTATGGTTCCAAGGCGTATGTCAAACATC
CCGCAGACATTCCTGATTACCTTAAACTGAGTTTTCCAGAGGGGTTCAAATGGGAGCGCGTCATGAACTT
TGAAGATGGGGGCGTTGTTACAGTGACTCAGGACTCTTCTTTGCAAGATGGAGAGTTTATATATAAGGTG
AAACTTCGCGGAACCAACTTCCCAAGCGATGGCCCAGTCATGCAGAAGAAAACTATGGGTTGGGAAGCCA
GTAGCGAGCGGATGTACCCAGAGGACGGCGCACTTAAGGGTGAGATTAAGCAGCGGCTGAAACTCAAAGA
CGGAGGCCATTATGACGCGGAAGTTAAAACGACGTACAAAGCTAAAAAGCCTGTCCAATTGCCAGGCGCG
TACAATGTCAATATTAAATTGGACATTACCAGTCACAACGAAGATTACACAATAGTGGAGCAATACGAAC
GCGCAGAGGGACGCCATTCAACAGGGGGAAGCGGAGCTACTAACTTCAGCCTGCTGAAGCAGGCTGGAGA
CGTGGAGGAGAACCCTGGACCTGGATCCAACGGAAGAGTGGATTATTTGGTCACTGAGGAAGAGATCAAT
CTTACCAGAGGGCCCTCAGGGCTGGGCTTCAACATCGTCGGTGGGACAGATCAGCAGTATGTCTCCAACG
ACAGTGGCATCTACGTCAGCCGCATCAAAGAAAATGGGGCTGCGGCCCTGGATGGGCGGCTCCAGGAGGG
TGATAAGATCCTTTCGGTAAATGGCCAAGACCTAAAGAACCTGCTGCACCAGGATGCTGTAGACCTCTTT
CGTAATGCAGGCTATGCTGTGTCTCTGAGAGTGCAGCACAGGTTACAGGTGCAGAATGGACCTATAGGAC
ATCGAGGTGAAGGGGACCCAAGTGGTATTCCCATATTTATGGTGCTGGTGCCAGTGTTTGCCCTCACCAT
GGTAGCAGCCTGGGCTTTCATGAGATACCGGCAACAACTTGGATCCTCCCGTGACCACATGGTCCTTCAT
GAGTATGTAAATGCTGCTGGGATTACATAACTCGAGTCTAGAGGGCCCGTTTAAACCCGCTGATCAGCCT
CGACCTGCAGGCATGCAAGCTTGATATCAAGCTTATCGATAATCAACCTCTGGATTACAAAATTTGTGAA
AGATTGACTGGTATTCTTAACTATGTTGCTCCTTTTACGCTATGTGGATACGCTGCTTTAATGCCTTTGT
ATCATGCTATTGCTTCCCGTATGGCTTTCATTTTCTCCTCCTTGTATAAATCCTGGTTGCTGTCTCTTTA
TGAGGAGTTGTGGCCCGTTGTCAGGCAACGTGGCGTGGTGTGCACTGTGTTTGCTGACGCAACCCCCACT
GGTTGGGGCATTGCCACCACCTGTCAGCTCCTTTCCGGGACTTTCGCTTTCCCCCTCCCTATTGCCACGG
CGGAACTCATCGCCGCCTGCCTTGCCCGCTGCTGGACAGGGGCTCGGCTGTTGGGCACTGACAATTCCGT
GGTGTTGTCGGGGAAATCATCGTCCTTTCCTTGGCTGCTCGCCTGTGTTGCCACCTGGATTCTGCGCGGG
ACGTCCTTCTGCTACGTCCCTTCGGCCCTCAATCCAGCGGACCTTCCTTCCCGCGGCCTGCTGCCGGCTC
TGCGGCCTCTTCCGCGTCTTCGCCTTCGCCCTCAGACGAGTCGGATCTCCCTTTGGGCCGCCTCCCCGCA
TCGATACCGTCGACCTCGAGGGAATTAATTCGAGCTCGGTACCTTTAAGACCAATGACTTACAAGGCAGC
TGTAGATCTTAGCCACTTTTTAAAAGAAAAGGGGGGACTGGAAGGGCTAATTCACTCCCAACGAAGACAA
GATCTGCTTTTTGCTTGTACTGGGTCTCTCTGGTTAGACCAGATCTGAGCCTGGGAGCTCTCTGGCTAAC
TAGGGAACCCACTGCTTAAGCCTCAATAAAGCTTGCCTTGAGTGCTTCAAGTAGTGTGTGCCCGTCTGTT
GTGTGACTCTGGTAACTAGAGATCCCTCAGACCCTTTTAGTCAGTGTGGAAAATCTCTAGCAGCATCTAG
AATTAATTCCGTGTATTCTATAGTGTCACCTAAATCGTATGTGTATGATACATAAGGTTATGTATTAATT
GTAGCCGCGTTCTAACGACAATATGTACAAGCCTAATTGTGTAGCATCTGGCTTACTGAAGCAGACCCTA
TCATCTCTCTCGTAAACTGCCGTCAGAGTCGGTTTGGTTGGACGAACCTTCTGAGTTTCTGGTAACGCCG
TCCCGCACCCGGAAATGGTCAGCGAACCAATCAGCAGGGTCATCGCTAGCCAGATCCTCTACGCCGGACG
CATCGTGGCCGGCATCACCGGCGCCACAGGTGCGGTTGCTGGCGCCTATATCGCCGACATCACCGATGGG
GAAGATCGGGCTCGCCACTTCGGGCTCATGAGCGCTTGTTTCGGCGTGGGTATGGTGGCAGGCCCCGTGG
CCGGGGGACTGTTGGGCGCCATCTCCTTGCATGCACCATTCCTTGCGGCGGCGGTGCTCAACGGCCTCAA
CCTACTACTGGGCTGCTTCCTAATGCAGGAGTCGCATAAGGGAGAGCGTCGAATGGTGCACTCTCAGTAC
AATCTGCTCTGATGCCGCATAGTTAAGCCAGCCCCGACACCCGCCAACACCCGCTGACGCGCCCTGACGG
GCTTGTCTGCTCCCGGCATCCGCTTACAGACAAGCTGTGACCGTCTCCGGGAGCTGCATGTGTCAGAGGT
TTTCACCGTCATCACCGAAACGCGCGAGACGAAAGGGCCTCGTGATACGCCTATTTTTATAGGTTAATGT
CATGATAATAATGGTTTCTTAGACGTCAGGTGGCACTTTTCGGGGAAATGTGCGCGGAACCCCTATTTGT
TTATTTTTCTAAATACATTCAAATATGTATCCGCTCATGAGACAATAACCCTGATAAATGCTTCAATAAT
ATTGAAAAAGGAAGAGTATGAGTATTCAACATTTCCGTGTCGCCCTTATTCCCTTTTTTGCGGCATTTTG
CCTTCCTGTTTTTGCTCACCCAGAAACGCTGGTGAAAGTAAAAGATGCTGAAGATCAGTTGGGTGCACGA
GTGGGTTACATCGAACTGGATCTCAACAGCGGTAAGATCCTTGAGAGTTTTCGCCCCGAAGAACGTTTTC
CAATGATGAGCACTTTTAAAGTTCTGCTATGTGGCGCGGTATTATCCCGTATTGACGCCGGGCAAGAGCA
ACTCGGTCGCCGCATACACTATTCTCAGAATGACTTGGTTGAGTACTCACCAGTCACAGAAAAGCATCTT
ACGGATGGCATGACAGTAAGAGAATTATGCAGTGCTGCCATAACCATGAGTGATAACACTGCGGCCAACT
TACTTCTGACAACGATCGGAGGACCGAAGGAGCTAACCGCTTTTTTGCACAACATGGGGGATCATGTAAC
TCGCCTTGATCGTTGGGAACCGGAGCTGAATGAAGCCATACCAAACGACGAGCGTGACACCACGATGCCT
GTAGCAATGGCAACAACGTTGCGCAAACTATTAACTGGCGAACTACTTACTCTAGCTTCCCGGCAACAAT
TAATAGACTGGATGGAGGCGGATAAAGTTGCAGGACCACTTCTGCGCTCGGCCCTTCCGGCTGGCTGGTT
TATTGCTGATAAATCTGGAGCCGGTGAGCGTGGGTCTCGCGGTATCATTGCAGCACTGGGGCCAGATGGT
AAGCCCTCCCGTATCGTAGTTATCTACACGACGGGGAGTCAGGCAACTATGGATGAACGAAATAGACAGA
TCGCTGAGATAGGTGCCTCACTGATTAAGCATTGGTAACTGTCAGACCAAGTTTACTCATATATACTTTA
GATTGATTTAAAACTTCATTTTTAATTTAAAAGGATCTAGGTGAAGATCCTTTTTGATAATCTCATGACC
AAAATCCCTTAACGTGAGTTTTCGTTCCACTGAGCGTCAGACCCCGTAGAAAAGATCAAAGGATCTTCTT
GAGATCCTTTTTTTCTGCGCGTAATCTGCTGCTTGCAAACAAAAAAACCACCGCTACCAGCGGTGGTTTG
TTTGCCGGATCAAGAGCTACCAACTCTTTTTCCGAAGGTAACTGGCTTCAGCAGAGCGCAGATACCAAAT
ACTGTTCTTCTAGTGTAGCCGTAGTTAGGCCACCACTTCAAGAACTCTGTAGCACCGCCTACATACCTCG
CTCTGCTAATCCTGTTACCAGTGGCTGCTGCCAGTGGCGATAAGTCGTGTCTTACCGGGTTGGACTCAAG
ACGATAGTTACCGGATAAGGCGCAGCGGTCGGGCTGAACGGGGGGTTCGTGCACACAGCCCAGCTTGGAG
CGAACGACCTACACCGAACTGAGATACCTACAGCGTGAGCTATGAGAAAGCGCCACGCTTCCCGAAGGGA
GAAAGGCGGACAGGTATCCGGTAAGCGGCAGGGTCGGAACAGGAGAGCGCACGAGGGAGCTTCCAGGGGG
AAACGCCTGGTATCTTTATAGTCCTGTCGGGTTTCGCCACCTCTGACTTGAGCGTCGATTTTTGTGATGC
TCGTCAGGGGGGCGGAGCCTATGGAAAAACGCCAGCAACGCGGCCTTTTTACGGTTCCTGGCCTTTTGCT
GGCCTTTTGCTCACATGTTCTTTCCTGCGTTATCCCCTGATTCTGTGGATAACCGTATTACCGCCTTTGA
GTGAGCTGATACCGCTCGCCGCAGCCGAACGACCGAGCGCAGCGAGTCAGTGAGCGAGGAAGCGGAAGAG
CGCCCAATACGCAAACCGCCTCTCCCCGCGCGTTGGCCGATTCATTAATGCAGCTGTGGAATGTGTGTCA
GTTAGGGTGTGGAAAGTCCCCAGGCTCCCCAGCAGGCAGAAGTATGCAAAGCATGCATCTCAATTAGTCA
GCAACCAGGTGTGGAAAGTCCCCAGGCTCCCCAGCAGGCAGAAGTATGCAAAGCATGCATCTCAATTAGT
CAGCAACCATAGTCCCGCCCCTAACTCCGCCCATCCCGCCCCTAACTCCGCCCAGTTCCGCCCATTCTCC
GCCCCATGGCTGACTAATTTTTTTTATTTATGCAGAGGCCGAGGCCGCCTCGGCCTCTGAGCTATTCCAG
AAGTAGTGAGGAGGCTTTTTTGGAGGCCTAGGCTTTTGCAAAAAGCTTGGACACAAGACAGGCTTGCGAG
ATATGTTTGAGAATACCACTTTATCCCGCGTCAGGGAGAGGCAGTGCGTAAAAAGACGCGGACTCATGTG
AAATACTGGTTTTTAGTGCGCCAGATCTCTATAATCTCGCGCAACCTATTTTCCCCTCGAACACTTTTTA
AGCCGTAGATAAACAGGCTGGGACACTTCACATGAGCGAAAAATACATCGTCACCTGGGACATGTTGCAG
ATCCATGCACGTAAACTCGCAAGCCGACTGATGCCTTCTGAACAATGGAAAGGCATTATTGCCGTAAGCC
GTGGCGGTCTGTACCGGGTGCGTTACTGGCGCGTGAACTGGGTATTCGTCATGTCGATACCGTTTGTATT
TCCAGCTACGATCACGACAACCAGCGCGAGCTTAAAGTGCTGAAACGCGCAGAAGGCGATGGCGAAGGCT
TCATCGTTATTGATGACCTGGTGGATACCGGTGGTACTGCGGTTGCGATTCGTGAAATGTATCCAAAAGC
GCACTTTGTCACCATCTTCGCAAAACCGGCTGGTCGTCCGCTGGTTGATGACTATGTTGTTGATATCCCG
CAAGATACCTGGATTGAACAGCCGTGGGATATGGGCGTCGTATTCGTCCCGCCAATCTCCGGTCGCTAAT
CTTTTCAACGCCTGGCACTGCCGGGCGTTGTTCTTTTTAACTTCAGGCGGGTTACAATAGTTTCCAGTAA
GTATTCTGGAGGCTGCATCCATGACACAGGCAAACCTGAGCGAAACCCTGTTCAAACCCCGCTTTAAACA
TCCTGAAACCTCGACGCTAGTCCGCCGCTTTAATCACGGCGCACAACCGCCTGTGCAGTCGGCCCTTGAT
GGTAAAACCATCCCTCACTGGTATCGCATGATTAACCGTCTGATGTGGATCTGGCGCGGCATTGACCCAC
GCGAAATCCTCGACGTCCAGGCACGTATTGTGATGAGCGATGCCGAACGTACCGACGATGATTTATACGA
TACGGTGATTGGCTACCGTGGCGGCAACTGGATTTATGAGTGGGCCCCGGATCTTTGTGAAGGAACCTTA
CTTCTGTGGTGTGACATAATTGGACAAACTACCTACAGAGATTTAAAGCTCTAAGGTAAATATAAAATTT
TTAAGTGTATAATGTGTTAAACTACTGATTCTAATTGTTTGTGTATTTTAGATTCCAACCTATGGAACTG
ATGAATGGGAGCAGTGGTGGAATGCCTTTAATGAGGAAAACCTGTTTTGCTCAGAAGAAATGCCATCTAG
TGATGATGAGGCTACTGCTGACTCTCAACATTCTACTCCTCCAAAAAAGAAGAGAAAGGTAGAAGACCCC
AAGGACTTTCCTTCAGAATTGCTAAGTTTTTTGAGTCATGCTGTGTTTAGTAATAGAACTCTTGCTTGCT
TTGCTATTTACACCACAAAGGAAAAAGCTGCACTGCTATACAAGAAAATTATGGAAAAATATTCTGTAAC
CTTTATAAGTAGGCATAACAGTTATAATCATAACATACTGTTTTTTCTTACTCCACACAGGCATAGAGTG
TCTGCTATTAATAACTATGCTCAAAAATTGTGTACCTTTAGCTTTTTAATTTGTAAAGGGGTTAATAAGG
AATATTTGATGTATAGTGCCTTGACTAGAGATCATAATCAGCCATACCACATTTGTAGAGGTTTTACTTG
CTTTAAAAAACCTCCCACACCTCCCCCTGAACCTGAAACATAAAATGAATGCAATTGTTGTTGTTAACTT
GTTTATTGCAGCTTATAATGGTTACAAATAAAGCAATAGCATCACAAATTTCACAAATAAAGCATTTTTT
TCACTGCATTCTAGTTGTGGTTTGTCCAAACTCATCAATGTATCTTATCATGTCTGGATCAACTGGATAA
CTCAAGCTAACCAAAATCATCCCAAACTTCCCACCCCATACCCTATTACCACTGCCAATTACCTGTGGTT
TCATTTACTCTAAACCTGTGATTCCTCTGAATTATTTTCATTTTAAAGAAATTGTATTTGTTAAATATGT
ACTACAAACTTAGTAGTTGG
